>Addgene plasmid #177339 | pGLOW79 | addgene full sequence | sequence record 352591 | Addgene NGS Result
AGTGATTATAGTCTCTGTTTTCGTTAATTTTGAATTTTGCTTGATAAGGCTGCAACAAAGATCAGGTTGA
CATATATTTTCAGTAATTTATTTTAACCTGTACTCTATCACTGCCGGCTATAATAAGTTCTTGAATAAAA
TAATTTTCCCGACAAAACATGAGTATTTCTTTCGAAAATAAAAGTGCAGGCTAATTAGAGATTATTCTGT
AATTAACTGCATAATTTGTCACGTGCCATAGTTTTACATTCCACTACGTCATAGTTCTTAAAATACTAAT
CTCCTGAAAATAGAAGTAGGTGAAGAAAGTTTAATTATCAGTTCTAAAATGACAATTGATCTTTGGAATA
TGTTCTGAAACTACCGATCATTGAACAGATGCTATTTGAATGATATAGAATTGTATATTTGCAATTTCTG
AAACGCGTTCTTAAAGGCACACAGATTAATTCAAAAGGGTCTGGCCGCAAAAAGGTTTATGGTGGCCGAT
TTTGAGTTTTGTGTGTGATTGCTTTTTCACAATCAGTGTTTTCAGGATTATGTGATGAACTAGATCTTCA
AGTTTCGTTACATTTCATATGTTTTCGGAACTCACGAAGTACATATTGGGTATTGTGCTCAAAAAATTCA
GCAATCAGCTTCGCTCCGCTGACTTTAGAACCCAAAAAAATAGTATGGCCAAACTGACTGTGTTACGATC
ATTTCAATTTTTCAATACATATTTAAGATTTCTAAGAGTAAGAAGGTCAAAAACTGTTATGGAATACATA
TATATTTTTCAGGTTACAATTAGTCAAAAAGTGCACTGAAATATACGTTTTAATTTCACGAATAACCCAA
TTAGTTCAATGTATTTTTGGTCAACCAACGTTAAAGTTTGGCTTCCAACCAATTATCATTTCTGATCAAC
CACAATGTTTTTTCTTTATCTGCAAGTTAATTTTTTATTTTTATCCAGATGTTTGGCATATTTTTCAATT
CTTCACTAGCGCCCACTTCTTGCACTTCCGGCGCCCTGAATCTAATGCATCTGTTGCAAGAATTGAAAGA
CCAATCAACACATTGTTTTCTTCACGAGATACTGAAGAAAATGAATAAAAACAGAGAAAAAGAGCCATGT
GATTAGTGACAACTGTTGCTAACAGATACCATAGCTTGGACTTGGTACGTGATGGCAACGTATGGGTCAA
CAAAAATGATTGCAGAGGGGGTGCAAAACAGTCAAGTCGAGAAAATATGAAAAACAGAAAACAAAGAACA
GAAAAATGGGTTTGAGAGTCAGTATAATTTATAAAAGAAAAATTGTACATAGAAATTAACCATTTTTGTA
GAAGAAGTTATTTTTCAAGCATCGTTAAAAATTATTCAAAGCACCTTATTTCATATTTAATTTTAAACAT
GGTTAAATGAACAACACGGTGCGCAATCAGGAAAACTTGAAATCTGAAACTGTTGTTGTGATCTTCTTCG
CAACTGTTCAGATAGCACTAGTGTAATGTTAAGAGTGCGCGAATATAATGGAATATAATGGATCACACCT
CCTGCCATCAGGTAAACGTCTCTGTTATCACATATTTCCAACTATTAAATTTTTACCTTTTACAGTTTTA
CATTTTTTTGAAAAAAGTAACTTTTTGTCTTCAAAATCCCTGACGAAAATATCAAATATTTTAATCGAGA
CTGCAGAGGAACCGATTGATGATTTGGAAAATCCAGCTTTACCTGTGTAAGAACTGAAAAGTTTCATAAC
CCTAGGGTATTCCCAGTTACATTCCCCACTGGCTAACAATAGCACCCAGTTTTTCATCACCTTTCTTCAA
ATTTCTCGGCGATTTGTTAAAAACAAAATTTGTGTCCCTTCTCTGATATCTCTATGTCTCTAAACACAAG
TTCATCGGAAAACGAAGGAGGGTAGGTGTTGGTTGGGCTCCCGAAGTGAAAATAGAAGAGCAAGAATAGA
ATATTAGAGAGAGAGTGCAGAGAGGGCGGGATAGCTCCCGGGATTCCGTTTTCTTCTTCTTTATCTTCAA
CGATGATGTGTGTGCGTGTTGTATAGATTCTGTTGCTCCCCCACAACTCGCTCCGAAGGCTCAATACAAT
TCAATTGATATTGGAGTAGAGCCTACCGGAGTGGGAGGATAATAAGAAACATAAGAAGAAGAAGAAGAAG
AAGCATGCTTCTGGTTTTTGATGCTATGAAAACGGCACAAAAAGATGATTGAGGTCCCTTTTCAATACCT
TCTCTCATCTTTCAAATCCCATTGAAACCTAAAACTTCTCACCACGCTTTACCATTGTTCTCCAAAAACT
TATAGCAATGTCTATAACTTTTTTATCTCTGAAAAGCAGTGTTCCATTTTTCTTTTTCCTATTTTATTTC
AATTGTTTCTCACATTTCGTTTGGATTCTTTGCTTGTCAACCAGCTTCTTCTTCCACTTTTACCGTCTAA
TTTTCAGGGCAGGGAGCCATCAAACCCACGACCACTAGATCCATCTAGAAATGACAAGTTTGTACAAAAA
AGCAGGCTTAATGGTCTCCAAGGGAGAGGAGGACAACATGGCCTCCCTCCCAGCCACCCACGAGCTCCAC
ATCTTCGGATCCATCAACGGAGTCGACTTCGACATGGTCGGACAAGGAACCGGAAACCCAAACGACGGAT
ACGAGGAGCTCAACCTCAAGTCCACCAAGGTAAGTTTAAACATATATATACTAACTAACCCTGATTATTT
AAATTTTCAGGGAGACCTCCAATTCTCCCCATGGATCCTCGTCCCACACATCGGATACGGATTCCACCAA
TACCTCCCATACCCAGACGGAATGTCCCCATTCCAAGCCGCCATGGTCGACGGATCCGGATACCAAGTCC
ACCGTACCATGCAATTCGAGGACGGAGCCTCCCTCACCGTCAACTACCGTTACACCTACGAGGGATCCCA
CATCAAGGTAAGTTTAAACAGTTCGGTACTAACTAACCATACATATTTAAATTTTCAGGGAGAGGCCCAA
GTCAAGGGAACCGGATTCCCAGCCGACGGACCAGTCATGACCAACTCCCTCACCGCCGCCGACTGGTGCC
GTTCCAAGAAGACCTACCCAAACGACAAGGTAAGTTTAAACATGATTTTACTAACTAACTAATCTGATTT
AAATTTTCAGACCATCATCTCCACCTTCAAGTGGTCCTACACCACCGGAAACGGAAAGCGTTACCGTTCC
ACCGCCCGTACCACCTACACCTTCGCCAAGCCAATGGCCGCCAACTACCTCAAGAACCAACCAATGTACG
TCTTCCGTAAGACCGAGCTCAAGCACTCCAAGACCGAGCTCAACTTCAAGGAGTGGCAAAAGGCCTTCAC
CGACGTCATGGGAATGGACGAGCTCTACAAGTAGTACCCAGCTTTCTTGTACAAAGTGGGTGATATCTGA
GCTCCGCATCGGCCGCTGTCATCAGATCGCCATCTCGCGCCCGTGCCTCTTACTTCTAAGTCCAATTACT
CTTCAACATCCCTACATGCTCTTTCTCCCTGTGCTCCCACCCCCTATTTTTGTTATTATCAAAAAACTTC
TCTTAATTTCTTTGTTTTTTAGCTTCTTTTAAGTCACCTCTAACAATGAAATTGTGTAGATTCAAAAATA
GAATTAATTCGTAATAAAAAGTCGAAAAAAATTGTGCTCCCTCCCCCCATTAATAATAATTATATCCCAA
AATCTACACAATGTTCTGTGTACACTTCTTATGTTTTTTACTTCTGATAAATTTTTTTGAAACATCATAG
AAAAAACCGCACACAAAATACCTTATCATATGTTACGTTTCAGTTTATGACCGCAATTTTTATTTCTTCG
CACGTCTGGGCCTCTCATGACGTCAAATCATGCTCATCGTGAAAAAGTTTTGGAGTATTTTTGGAATTTT
TCAATCAAGTGAAAGTTTATGAAATTAATTTTCCTGCTTTTGCTTTTTGGGGTTTCCCCTATTGTTTGTC
AAGATTTCGAGGACGGCGTTTTTCTTGCTAAAATCACAAGTATTGATGAGCACGATGCAAGAAAGATCGG
AAGAAGGTTTGGGTTTGAGGCTCAGTGGAAGGTGAGTAGAAGTTGATAATTTGAAAGTGGAGTAGTGTCT
ATGGGGTTTTTGCCTTAAATGACAGAATACATTCACAATATACCAAACATAACTGTTTCCAACTTTATTA
TACATAGTTGATAATTCACTGGCCGTCGTTTTACAACGTCGTGACTGGGAAAACCCTGGCGTTACCCAAC
TTAATCGCCTTGCAGCACATCCCCCTTTCGCCAGCTGGCGTAATAGCGAAGAGGCCCGCACCGATCGCCC
TTCCCAACAGTTGCGCAGCCTGAATGGCGAATGGCGCCTGATGCGGTATTTTCTCCTTACGCATCTGTGC
GGTATTTCACACCGCATATGGTGCACTCTCAGTGCAATCTGCTCTGATGCCGCATAGTTAAGCCAGCCCC
GACACCCGCCAACACCCGCTGACGCGCCCTGACGGGCTTGTCTGCTCCCGGCATCCGCTTACAGACAAGC
TGTGACCGTCTCCGGGAGCTGCATGTGTCAGAGGTTTTCACCGTCATCACCGAAACGCGCGAGACGAAAG
GGCCTCGTGATACGCCTATTTTTATAGGTTAATGTCATGATAATAATGGTTTCTTAGACGTCAGGTGGCA
CTTTTCGGGGAAATGTGCGCGGAACCCCTATTTGTTTATTTTTCTAAATACATTCAAATATGTATCCGCT
CATGAGACAATAACCCTGATAAATGCTTCAATAATATTGAAAAAGGAAGAGTATGAGTATTCAACATTTC
CGTGTCGCCCTTATTCCCTTTTTTGCGGCATTTTGCCTTCCTGTTTTTGCTCACCCAGAAACGCTGGTGA
AAGTAAAAGATGCTGAAGATCAGTTGGGTGCACGAGTGGGTTACATCGAACTGGATCTCAACAGCGGTAA
GATCCTTGAGAGTTTTCGCCCCGAAGAACGTTTTCCAATGATGAGCACTTTTAAAGTTCTGCTATGTGGC
GCGGTATTATCCCGTATTGACGCCGGGCAAGAGCAACTCGGTCGCCGCATACACTATTCTCAGAATGACT
TGGTTGAGTACTCACCAGTCACAGAAAAGCATCTTACGGATGGCATGACAGTAAGAGAATTATGCAGTGC
TGCCATAACCATGAGTGATAACACTGCGGCCAACTTACTTCTGACAACGATCGGAGGACCGAAGGAGCTA
ACCGCTTTTTTGCACAACATGGGGGATCATGTAACTCGCCTTGATCGTTGGGAACCGGAGCTGAATGAAG
CCATACCAAACGACGAGCGTGACACCACGATGCCTGTAGCAATGGCAACAACGTTGCGCAAACTATTAAC
TGGCGAACTACTTACTCTAGCTTCCCGGCAACAATTAATAGACTGGATGGAGGCGGATAAAGTTGCAGGA
CCACTTCTGCGCTCGGCCCTTCCGGCTGGCTGGTTTATTGCTGATAAATCTGGAGCCGGTGAGCGTGGGT
CTCGCGGTATCATTGCAGCACTGGGGTCAGATGGTAAGCCCTCCCGTATCGTAGTTATCTACACGACGGG
GAGTAAGGCAACTATGGATGAACGAAATAGACAGATCGCTGAGATAGGTGCCTCACTGATTAAGCATTGG
TAACTATCAGACCAAGTTTACTCATATATACTTTAGATTGATTTAAAACTTCATTTTTAATTTAAAAGGA
TCTAGGTGAAGATCCTTTTTGATAATCTCATGACCAAAATCCCTTAACGTGAGTTTTCGTTCCACTGAGC
GTCAGACCCCGTAGAAAAGATCAAAGGATCTTCTTGAGATCATTTTTTTCTGCGCGTAATCTGCTGCTTG
CAAACAAAAAAACCACCGCTACCAGCGGTGGTTTGTTTGCCGGATCAAGAGCTACCAACTCTTTTTCCGA
AGGTAACTGGCTTCAGCAGAGCGCAGATACCAAATACTGTTCTTCTAGTGTAGCCGTAGTTAGGCCACCA
CTTCAAGAACTCTGTAGCACCGCCTACATACCTCGCTCTGCTAATCCTGTTACCAGTGGCTGCTGCCAGT
GGCGATAAGTCGTGTCTTACCGGGTTGGACTCAAGACGATAGTTACCGGATAAGGCGCAGCGGTCGGGCT
GAACGGGGGGTTCGTGCACACAGCCCAGCTTGGAGCGAACGACCTACACCGAACTGAGATACCTACAGCG
TGAGCTATGAGAAAGCGCCACGCTTCCCGAAGGGAGAAAGGCGGACAGGTATCCGGTAAGCGGCAGGGTC
GGAACAGGAGAGCGCACGAGGGAGCTTCCAGGGGGAAACGCCTGGTATCTTTATAGTCCTGTCGGGTTTC
GCCACCTCTGACTTGAGCGTCGATTTTTGTGATGCTCGTCAGGGGGGCGGAGCCTATGGAAAAACGCCAG
CAACGCGGCCTTTTTACGGTTCCTGGTCTTTTGCTGGCCTTTTGCTCACATGTTCTTTCCTGCGTTATCC
CCTGATTCTGTGGATAACCGTATTACCGCCTTTGAGTGAGCTGATACCAGCGGATAACAATTTCACACAG
GAAACAGCTATGACCATGATTACGCCAAGCTATAAACTTTGTATAGAAAAGTTG
Features (pLannotate 1.2.2; 12 found; start..end, strand, type, name):
   2504..2528    +  protein_bind   attB1: mutant version of attB; recombination site for the Gateway® BP reaction BP Clonase™
   2531..3391    +  CDS            mNeonGreen: mNeonGreen is a basic (constitutively fluorescent) green/yellow fluorescent protein published in 2013, derived from Branchiostoma lanceolatum. It is reported to be a very rapidly-maturing monomer with moderate acid sensitivity.
   3399..3419    -  protein_bind   attB2: mutant version of attB; core recombination site for the Gateway® BP reaction BP Clonase™
   3939..4091    +  CDS            aex-5 (fragment): AEX5_CAEEL - Also known as kpc-3 From Caenorhabditis elegans.
   4190..4210    -  protein_bind   attB3: mutant version of attB; core recombination site for the Gateway® BP reaction BP Clonase™
   4214..4371    +  CDS            lacZα (fragment): LacZα fragment of β-galactosidase; lacZ fragment
   4377..4476    -  misc_feature   bom (fragment): basis of mobility region from pBR322
   4578..4613    -  CDS            rop (fragment): Rop protein, which maintains plasmids at low copy number; rop
   4708..4812    +  promoter       AmpR promoter: bla
   4813..5673    +  CDS            AmpR: β-lactamase; bla; confers resistance to ampicillin, carbenicillin, and related antibiotics
   5844..6432    +  rep_origin     ori: high-copy-number ColE1/pMB1/pBR322/pUC origin of replication
   6615..6634    +  protein_bind   attB4: mutant version of attB; core recombination site for the Gateway® BP reaction BP Clonase™
