[The description below was written by a language model from this plasmid's Addgene catalogue record and pLannotate feature annotations shown in this document.]
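Description:
pGLOW79 is a 6,634 bp C. elegans expression plasmid that serves as a green fluorescent co-injection marker. The record names no formal backbone, although the depositor comments describe the sequence as carrying ten random mutations relative to a pCFJ104 backbone that do not affect function. It was assembled by Gibson cloning from portions of pGLOW31 and pDD268. In E. coli it is maintained at high copy from a ColE1/pUC-type origin and selected with ampicillin through the bla gene and its own promoter. Short remnants of lacZα, bom and rop are also annotated but are only fragments. The attB4, attB1, attB2 and attB3 sites flanking the cassette segments are scars of a multisite Gateway assembly in the plasmid's lineage.

The roughly 4.2 kb payload is Pmyo-3::mNeonGreen::unc-54 3′UTR. The myo-3 promoter is listed in the catalogue but not annotated in the feature table. It presumably occupies the unannotated region upstream of attB1, and it drives a C. elegans codon-optimized mNeonGreen coding sequence in body wall muscle. The unc-54 3′UTR follows and supplies the downstream processing signals. The small aex-5 fragment called in that region probably reflects neighbouring genomic sequence carried along with the UTR, though the record does not say so.

Because the plasmid gives very bright mNeonGreen fluorescence in body wall muscle, it is co-injected with other DNAs to mark animals carrying extrachromosomal arrays. It can be used as a general transformation marker. In plasmid-based CRISPR/Cas9 knock-in experiments, it works as an array marker that helps distinguish array-bearing animals from genuine genomic integrants.
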