Addgene plasmid #177339: pGLOW79
Purpose: C. elegans mNeonGreen co-injection marker
Depositing lab: Ryan Doonan. Depositing organization: University of Texas at Austin. Publication: mScarlet and split fluorophore mScarlet resources for plasmid-based CRISPR/Cas9 knock-in in C. elegans. Witten G, DeMott E, Huang G, Zelasko F, de Jesus B, Mulchand C, Schuck L, Pullman S, Perez A, Mahableshwarkar P, Wu Z, Cardona EA, Pierce JT, Dickinson DJ, Doonan R. MicroPubl Biol. 2023 Jun 14;2023:10.17912/micropub.biology.000871. doi: 10.17912/micropub.biology.000871. eCollection 2023. PubMed 37396790.
Backbone
  Vector backbone: N/A
  Backbone size w/o insert (bp): 2445
  Total vector size (bp): 6634
  Vector type: Worm Expression
Growth in bacteria
  Bacterial resistance: Ampicillin, 100 μg/mL
  Growth temperature: 37°C
  Growth strain: DH5alpha
  Copy number: High Copy
Gene/Insert
  Gene/Insert name: Pmyo-3::mNeonGreen (alt name: Pmyo-3::mNG-C1::unc-54utr)
  Species: C. elegans (nematode)
  Insert size (bp): 4187
  Promoter: myo-3
  Tag / fusion protein: mNeonGreen
  Cloning method: Gibson Cloning
  Sequencing primers: 5′ AATTTTCAGGGCAGGGAGCC; 3′ GGGAGCACAGGGAGAAAGAG
Resource information
  A portion of this plasmid was derived from a plasmid made by: Derived from pGLOW31 (Addgene #172698) and pDD268 (Addgene #132523)
Terms and licenses: Academic/Nonprofit Terms; Industry Terms: Not Available to Industry
Depositor comments: C. elegans codon-optimized mNeonGreen. Use as an array marker for CRISPR or as a general co-injection marker. Very bright mNG fluorescence in body wall muscle. Inject at 5 ng/uL. Made by George Huang (Glow Worms '20). pGLOW79 has 10 random mutations relative to the pCFJ104 backbone that do not affect plasmid function.
How to cite: pGLOW79 was a gift from Ryan Doonan (Addgene plasmid # 177339 ; http://n2t.net/addgene:177339 ; RRID:Addgene_177339)
