>Addgene plasmid #177339 | pGLOW79 | depositor partial sequence | sequence record 347024 | mNeonGreen (C. elegans codon-optimized mNG with synthetic introns)
ATGGTCTCCAAGGGAGAGGAGGACAACATGGCCTCCCTCCCAGCCACCCACGAGCTCCACATCTTCGGAT
CCATCAACGGAGTCGACTTCGACATGGTCGGACAAGGAACCGGAAACCCAAACGACGGATACGAGGAGCT
CAACCTCAAGTCCACCAAGGTAAGTTTAAACATATATATACTAACTAACCCTGATTATTTAAATTTTCAG
GGAGACCTCCAATTCTCCCCATGGATCCTCGTCCCACACATCGGATACGGATTCCACCAATACCTCCCAT
ACCCAGACGGAATGTCCCCATTCCAAGCCGCCATGGTCGACGGATCCGGATACCAAGTCCACCGTACCAT
GCAATTCGAGGACGGAGCCTCCCTCACCGTCAACTACCGTTACACCTACGAGGGATCCCACATCAAGGTA
AGTTTAAACAGTTCGGTACTAACTAACCATACATATTTAAATTTTCAGGGAGAGGCCCAAGTCAAGGGAA
CCGGATTCCCAGCCGACGGACCAGTCATGACCAACTCCCTCACCGCCGCCGACTGGTGCCGTTCCAAGAA
GACCTACCCAAACGACAAGGTAAGTTTAAACATGATTTTACTAACTAACTAATCTGATTTAAATTTTCAG
ACCATCATCTCCACCTTCAAGTGGTCCTACACCACCGGAAACGGAAAGCGTTACCGTTCCACCGCCCGTA
CCACCTACACCTTCGCCAAGCCAATGGCCGCCAACTACCTCAAGAACCAACCAATGTACGTCTTCCGTAA
GACCGAGCTCAAGCACTCCAAGACCGAGCTCAACTTCAAGGAGTGGCAAAAGGCCTTCACCGACGTCATG
GGAATGGACGAGCTCTACAAGTAG
